Addgene plasmid #70782: pFOSGE_COF1B02
Purpose: Gateway entry clone
Depositing lab: Alexander Stark. Depositing organization: Research Institute of Molecular Pathology (IMP). Publication: Transcriptional regulators form diverse groups with context-dependent regulatory functions. Stampfel G, Kazmar T, Frank O, Wienerroither S, Reiter F, Stark A. Nature. 2015 Nov 9. doi: 10.1038/nature15545. PubMed 26550828.
Backbone
  Vector backbone: pDONR221
  Backbone manufacturer: Invitrogen
  Backbone size w/o insert (bp): 4762
  Vector type: Gateway entry vector
Growth in bacteria
  Bacterial resistance: Kanamycin, 50 μg/mL
  Growth temperature: 37°C
  Growth strain: DH5alpha
  Copy number: High Copy
Gene/Insert
  Gene/Insert name: MED9 (alt names: FBgn0260401; CG5134, FBtr0300664)
  Species: D. melanogaster (fly)
  Insert size (bp): 432
  Entrez Gene: MED9 (a.k.a. BcDNA:LD07740, BcDNA:RH42446, CG30112, CG30113, CG42517, CG5134, Dmel\CG42517)
  Cloning method: Gateway Cloning
  Sequencing primers: 5′ M13-F20; 3′ M13R
Terms and licenses: Academic/Nonprofit Terms; Industry Terms: Not Available to Industry
How to cite: pFOSGE_COF1B02 was a gift from Alexander Stark (Addgene plasmid # 70782 ; http://n2t.net/addgene:70782 ; RRID:Addgene_70782)
