[The description below was written by a language model from this plasmid's Addgene catalogue record.]
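Description:
pFOSGE_COF1B02 is a Gateway entry clone built on the pDONR221 donor backbone and carrying the Drosophila melanogaster MED9 gene (also annotated as CG5134), which encodes a subunit of the Mediator transcriptional coactivator complex. The insert is recorded as 432 bp and was introduced by Gateway cloning, which in a pDONR-type vector normally means a BP recombination that replaces the donor cassette with the insert and leaves it flanked by attL sites. The plasmid is maintained in standard E. coli cloning strains such as DH5alpha as a high-copy plasmid under kanamycin selection. M13 forward and reverse primer sites flank the cloning region and are listed for sequence verification of the insert. No feature table is provided, so details such as whether the insert retains a stop codon, includes a start codon or Kozak context, or carries any tag are not stated in the record.

As an entry clone, the plasmid has no recorded promoter for expressing MED9 in eukaryotic cells. Its role is to serve as a shuttle, so that the MED9 insert can be transferred by LR recombination into any compatible Gateway destination vector, which then supplies the promoter, fusion partners and host-specific elements. The clone name and the associated study, which examined how transcriptional regulators fall into diverse groups with context-dependent regulatory functions, suggest that it belongs to a larger collection of fly transcription factor and cofactor clones, although the record itself states the purpose only as "Gateway entry clone."
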