>Addgene plasmid #70782 | pFOSGE_COF1B02 | depositor partial sequence | sequence record 126724 | insert
ATGATGGATTTGTCGCCAAACAATCAGATCGAGGACAGAAAACCCATCCTAACCGCCGACGGCCTGGTTC
AGACTTCGAACTCCCCCTTCGAGCCGACCATATCGCAGGAGACGCAAACATCCAACGGAATCGGCGGCCA
GTGCCATCTGACGGTTGACCAGTTGGACATTGAGATTCTGCCGATAATCTACGACATTGTGCGCTGCGTG
GAAAAGGATCCTCTGGAGAACGCCGTTAAGCTGCGCGAGTCCCAGGATTGCAACCACAAGATCTTTGAAC
TTCAAAAACGCTTCGAATCGGCACGCGAGCAAATCCGCCAGCTCCCCGGGATCGATTTCAATAAGGAGGA
GCAGCAACAGAGACTGGAACTACTGCGAAATCAGCTGAAGCTTAAGCAGCAGCTAATTCGCAAATACAAG
GACACAGAGTTC
