>Addgene plasmid #70782 | pFOSGE_COF1B02 | addgene partial sequence | sequence record 130745 | M13-F20 5'-TGTAAAACGACGGCCAGT-3'
GATTTTATTTTGACTGATAGTGACCTGTTCGTTGCAACAAATTGATGAGCAATGCTTTTTTATAATGCCA
ACTTTGCTACAAAAAAGCAGGCTTCATGATGGATTTGTCGCCAAACAATCAGATCGAGGACAGAAAACCC
ATCCTAACCGCCGACGGCCTGGTTCAGACTTCGAACTCCCCCTTCGAGCCGACCATATCGCAGGAGACGC
AAACATCCAACGGAATCGGCGGCCAGTGCCATCTGACGGTTGACCAGTTGGACATTGAGATTCTGCCGAT
AATCTACGACATTGTGCGCTGCGTGGAAAAGGATCCTCTGGAGAACGCCGTTAAGCTGCGCGAGTCCCAG
GATTGCAACCACAAGATCTTTGAACTTCAAAAACGCTTCGAATCGGCACGCGAGCAAATCCGCCAGCTCC
CCGGGATCGATTTCAATAAGGAGGAGCAGCAACAGAGACTGGAACTACTGCGAAATCAGCTGAAGCTTAA
GCAGCAGCTAATTCGCAAATACAAGGACACAGAGTTCGACCCAGCTTTCTTGTACAAAGTTGGCATTATA
AGAAAGCATTGCTTATCAATTTGTTGCAACGAACAGGTCACTATCAGTCAAAATAAAATCATTATTTGCC
ATCCAGCTGATATCCCCTATAGTGAGTCGTATTACATGGTCATAGCTGTTTCCTGGCAGCTCTGGCCCGT
GTCTCAAAATCTCTGATGTTACATTGCACAAGATAAAAATATATCATCATGAACAATAAAACTGTCTGCT
TACATAAACAGTAATACAAGGGGTGTTATGAGCCATATTCAACGGGAAACGTCGAGGCCGCGATTAAATT
CCAACATGGATGCTGATTTATATGGGTATAAATGGGCTCGCGATAATGTCGGGGCATCAGGTGCGACAAT
CTATCGCTTGTATGGGAAG
