>Addgene plasmid #70782 | pFOSGE_COF1B02 | addgene partial sequence | sequence record 130746 | M13-Rev 5'-CAGGAAACAGCTATGACC-3'
AATGCTTTCTTATAATGCCAACTTTGTACAAGAAAGCTGGGTCGAACTCTGTGTCCTTGTATTTGCGAAT
TAGCTGCTGCTTAAGCTTCAGCTGATTTCGCAGTAGTTCCAGTCTCTGTTGCTGCTCCTCCTTATTGAAA
TCGATCCCGGGGAGCTGGCGGATTTGCTCGCGTGCCGATTCGAAGCGTTTTTGAAGTTCAAAGATCTTGT
GGTTGCAATCCTGGGACTCGCGCAGCTTAACGGCGTTCTCCAGAGGATCCTTTTCCACGCAGCGCACAAT
GTCGTAGATTATCGGCAGAATCTCAATGTCCAACTGGTCAACCGTCAGATGGCACTGGCCGCCGATTCCG
TTGGATGTTTGCGTCTCCTGCGATATGGTC
